Addgene plasmid #160433: AlkB-D135T
Purpose: A plasmid for expression in E. coli to produce His-tag fusion protein AlkB with Asp at position 135 mutated to Thr
Depositing lab: Tao Pan. Depositing organization: University of Chicago. Publication: A high-throughput screening method for evolving a demethylase enzyme with improved and new functionalities. Wang Y, Katanski CD, Watkins C, Pan JN, Dai Q, Jiang Z, Pan T. Nucleic Acids Res. 2021 Mar 18;49(5):e30. doi: 10.1093/nar/gkaa1213. PubMed 33337498.
Backbone
  Vector backbone: pET-28a(+)
  Backbone size w/o insert (bp): 5295
  Total vector size (bp): 5913
  Vector type: Bacterial Expression
Growth in bacteria
  Bacterial resistance: Kanamycin, 50 μg/mL
  Growth temperature: 37°C
  Growth strain: DH5alpha
  Copy number: High Copy
Gene/Insert
  Gene/Insert name: E. coli AlkB
  Species: Escherichia coli
  Insert size (bp): 618
  Mutation: Changed Aspartic acid 135 to Threonine; deleted the first 11 amino acids
  GenBank ID: NC_000913.3
  Promoter: T7
  Tag / fusion protein: His-tag (N terminal on backbone)
  Cloning method: Restriction Enzyme; 5′ cloning site NdeI (not destroyed); 3′ cloning site XhoI (not destroyed)
  Sequencing primers: 5′ TAATACGACTCACTATAGGG
Terms and licenses: Academic/Nonprofit Terms; Industry Terms: Not Available to Industry
How to cite: AlkB-D135T was a gift from Tao Pan (Addgene plasmid # 160433 ; http://n2t.net/addgene:160433 ; RRID:Addgene_160433)
