[The description below was written by a language model from this plasmid's Addgene catalogue record and pLannotate feature annotations shown in this document.]
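Description:
AlkB-D135T is a bacterial expression plasmid built on the pET-28a(+) backbone for producing a His-tagged mutant of the Escherichia coli AlkB demethylase. The insert, about 618 bp, was cloned between NdeI and XhoI sites that both remain intact. It encodes AlkB lacking its first 11 amino acids and carrying an aspartate-to-threonine substitution at position 135. AlkB is an iron- and alpha-ketoglutarate-dependent dioxygenase that removes methyl lesions such as 1-methyladenine and 3-methylcytosine from DNA and RNA by oxidative demethylation.

Expression is driven by a T7 promoter followed by a lac operator and the strong T7 gene 10 ribosome binding site, and ends at the T7 terminator. The plasmid also carries lacI under its own promoter, so transcription stays repressed until relieved by IPTG, in a host that supplies T7 RNA polymerase. The catalogued tag is the backbone-derived N-terminal His-tag. In the feature table it appears as a short His-containing fragment upstream of a thrombin cleavage site that would allow tag removal. A second His-tag fragment is annotated just downstream of the insert, corresponding to the optional C-terminal tag of pET-28a. The record does not say whether a stop codon precedes it.

The plasmid is selected with kanamycin through the aph(3')-Ia gene and replicates from a pBR322/ColE1-type origin accompanied by rop and bom. The catalogue lists it as high copy, although rop normally restrains copy number. An f1 origin is also present. The short TcR, SET1 and capTEV hits look like partial annotation matches to backbone sequence rather than functional elements. The associated publication concerns high-throughput screening to evolve a demethylase with improved or new functionalities, which suggests the purified protein is one such variant.
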