Features (pLannotate 1.2.2; 21 found; start..end, strand, type, name):
      5..29      -  protein_bind   lac operator: The lac repressor binds to the lac operator to inhibit transcription in E. coli. This inhibition can be relieved by adding lactose or isopropyl-β-D-thiogalactopyranoside (IPTG). lac repressor encoded by lacI
     30..48      -  promoter       T7 promoter: promoter for bacteriophage T7 RNA polymerase
     70..349     +  CDS            TcR (fragment): tetracycline efflux protein; tet; confers resistance to tetracycline
    357..434     +  promoter       lacI promoter: lacI
    435..1517    +  CDS            lacI: lac repressor; lacI; The lac repressor binds to the lac operator to inhibit transcription in E. coli. This inhibition can be relieved by adding lactose or isopropyl-β-D-thiogalactopyranoside (IPTG).
   1530..1551    +  protein_bind   CAP binding site: CAP binding activates transcription in the presence of cAMP. E. coli catabolite activator protein
   1566..1857    +  CDS            TcR (fragment): tetracycline efflux protein; tet; confers resistance to tetracycline
   1929..2309    -  CDS            YPB1_ECOLX: Protein predicted: Swiss-Prot protein existence level 4. From Escherichia coli.
   2326..2517    +  CDS            rop: Rop protein, which maintains plasmids at low copy number; rop
   2619..2758    +  misc_feature   bom: basis of mobility region from pBR322
   2944..3532    -  rep_origin     ori: high-copy-number ColE1/pMB1/pBR322/pUC origin of replication
   3654..4469    +  CDS            KanR: aminoglycoside phosphotransferase; aph(3')-Ia; confers resistance to kanamycin in bacteria or G418 (Geneticin®) in eukaryotes
   4478..4535    -  promoter       AmpR promoter (fragment): bla
   4561..5016    -  rep_origin     f1 ori (sequence partly withheld): f1 bacteriophage origin of replication; arrow indicates direction of (+) strand synthesis
   5053..5100    -  terminator     T7 terminator: transcription terminator for bacteriophage T7 RNA polymerase
   5108..5157    -  CDS            SET1 (fragment): solubility-enhancement tag derived from T7 phage gene 10B
   5167..5184    -  CDS            9xHis (fragment): 9xHis affinity tag
   5194..5808    -  CDS            alkB (fragment): ALKB_ECOLI - Also known as aidD. Experimental evidence at protein level: Swiss-Prot protein existence level 1. Dioxygenase that repairs alkylated DNA and RNA containing 3- methylcytosine or 1-methyladenine by oxidative demethylation. Has highest activity towards 3-methylcytosine. Has lower activity towards alkylated DNA containing ethenoadenine, and no detectable activity towards 1-methylguanine or 3-methylthymine. Accepts double-stranded and single-stranded substrates. Requires molecular oxygen, alpha- ketoglutarate and iron. Provides extensive resistance to alkylating agents such as MMS and
   5815..5832    -  CDS            thrombin site: thrombin recognition and cleavage site
   5843..5859    -  CDS            capTEV™ (fragment): composite tag for in vivo biotinylation, TEV protease cleavage, and 6xHis tagging
   5878..5900    -  RBS            RBS: efficient ribosome binding site from bacteriophage T7 gene 10 (Olins and Rangwala, 1989)
>Addgene plasmid #160433 | AlkB-D135T | addgene full sequence | sequence record 318950 | Addgene NGS Result
GAGGGGAATTGTTATCCGCTCACAATTCCCCTATAGTGAGTCGTATTAATTTCGCGGGATCGAGATCTCG
ATCCTCTACGCCGGACGCATCGTGGCCGGCATCACCGGCGCCACAGGTGCGGTTGCTGGCGCCTATATCG
CCGACATCACCGATGGGGAAGATCGGGCTCGCCACTTCGGGCTCATGAGCGCTTGTTTCGGCGTGGGTAT
GGTGGCAGGCCCCGTGGCCGGGGGACTGTTGGGCGCCATCTCCTTGCATGCACCATTCCTTGCGGCGGCG
GTGCTCAACGGCCTCAACCTACTACTGGGCTGCTTCCTAATGCAGGAGTCGCATAAGGGAGAGCGTCGAG
ATCCCGGACACCATCGAATGGCGCAAAACCTTTCGCGGTATGGCATGATAGCGCCCGGAAGAGAGTCAAT
TCAGGGTGGTGAATGTGAAACCAGTAACGTTATACGATGTCGCAGAGTATGCCGGTGTCTCTTATCAGAC
CGTTTCCCGCGTGGTGAACCAGGCCAGCCACGTTTCTGCGAAAACGCGGGAAAAAGTGGAAGCGGCGATG
GCGGAGCTGAATTACATTCCCAACCGCGTGGCACAACAACTGGCGGGCAAACAGTCGTTGCTGATTGGCG
TTGCCACCTCCAGTCTGGCCCTGCACGCGCCGTCGCAAATTGTCGCGGCGATTAAATCTCGCGCCGATCA
ACTGGGTGCCAGCGTGGTGGTGTCGATGGTAGAACGAAGCGGCGTCGAAGCCTGTAAAGCGGCGGTGCAC
AATCTTCTCGCGCAACGCGTCAGTGGGCTGATCATTAACTATCCGCTGGATGACCAGGATGCCATTGCTG
TGGAAGCTGCCTGCACTAATGTTCCGGCGTTATTTCTTGATGTCTCTGACCAGACACCCATCAACAGTAT
TATTTTCTCCCATGAAGACGGTACGCGACTGGGCGTGGAGCATCTGGTCGCATTGGGTCACCAGCAAATC
GCGCTGTTAGCGGGCCCATTAAGTTCTGTCTCGGCGCGTCTGCGTCTGGCTGGCTGGCATAAATATCTCA
CTCGCAATCAAATTCAGCCGATAGCGGAACGGGAAGGCGACTGGAGTGCCATGTCCGGTTTTCAACAAAC
CATGCAAATGCTGAATGAGGGCATCGTTCCCACTGCGATGCTGGTTGCCAACGATCAGATGGCGCTGGGC
GCAATGCGCGCCATTACCGAGTCCGGGCTGCGCGTTGGTGCGGATATCTCGGTAGTGGGATACGACGATA
CCGAAGACAGCTCATGTTATATCCCGCCGTTAACCACCATCAAACAGGATTTTCGCCTGCTGGGGCAAAC
CAGCGTGGACCGCTTGCTGCAACTCTCTCAGGGCCAGGCGGTGAAGGGCAATCAGCTGTTGCCCGTCTCA
CTGGTGAAAAGAAAAACCACCCTGGCGCCCAATACGCAAACCGCCTCTCCCCGCGCGTTGGCCGATTCAT
TAATGCAGCTGGCACGACAGGTTTCCCGACTGGAAAGCGGGCAGTGAGCGCAACGCAATTAATGTAAGTT
AGCTCACTCATTAGGCACCGGGATCTCGACCGATGCCCTTGAGAGCCTTCAACCCAGTCAGCTCCTTCCG
GTGGGCGCGGGGCATGACTATCGTCGCCGCACTTATGACTGTCTTCTTTATCATGCAACTCGTAGGACAG
GTGCCGGCAGCGCTCTGGGTCATTTTCGGCGAGGACCGCTTTCGCTGGAGCGCGACGATGATCGGCCTGT
CGCTTGCGGTATTCGGAATCTTGCACGCCCTCGCTCAAGCCTTCGTCACTGGTCCCGCCACCAAACGTTT
CGGCGAGAAGCAGGCCATTATCGCCGGCATGGCGGCCCCACGGGTGCGCATGATCGTGCTCCTGTCGTTG
AGGACCCGGCTAGGCTGGCGGGGTTGCCTTACTGGTTAGCAGAATGAATCACCGATACGCGAGCGAACGT
GAAGCGACTGCTGCTGCAAAACGTCTGCGACCTGAGCAACAACATGAATGGTCTTCGGTTTCCGTGTTTC
GTAAAGTCTGGAAACGCGGAAGTCAGCGCCCTGCACCATTATGTTCCGGATCTGCATCGCAGGATGCTGC
TGGCTACCCTGTGGAACACCTACATCTGTATTAACGAAGCGCTGGCATTGACCCTGAGTGATTTTTCTCT
GGTCCCGCCGCATCCATACCGCCAGTTGTTTACCCTCACAACGTTCCAGTAACCGGGCATGTTCATCATC
AGTAACCCGTATCGTGAGCATCCTCTCTCGTTTCATCGGTATCATTACCCCCATGAACAGAAATCCCCCT
TACACGGAGGCATCAGTGACCAAACAGGAAAAAACCGCCCTTAACATGGCCCGCTTTATCAGAAGCCAGA
CATTAACGCTTCTGGAGAAACTCAACGAGCTGGACGCGGATGAACAGGCAGACATCTGTGAATCGCTTCA
CGACCACGCTGATGAGCTTTACCGCAGCTGCCTCGCGCGTTTCGGTGATGACGGTGAAAACCTCTGACAC
ATGCAGCTCCCGGAGACGGTCACAGCTTGTCTGTAAGCGGATGCCGGGAGCAGACAAGCCCGTCAGGGCG
CGTCAGCGGGTGTTGGCGGGTGTCGGGGCGCAGCCATGACCCAGTCACGTAGCGATAGCGGAGTGTATAC
TGGCTTAACTATGCGGCATCAGAGCAGATTGTACTGAGAGTGCACCATTGCGGTGTGAAATACCGCACAG
ATGCGTAAGGAGAAAATACCGCATCAGGCGCTCTTCCGCTTCCTCGCTCACTGACTCGCTGCGCTCGGTC
GTTCGGCTGCGGCGAGCGGTATCAGCTCACTCAAAGGCGGTAATACGGTTATCCACAGAATCAGGGGATA
ACGCAGGAAAGAACATGTGAGCAAAAGGCCAGCAAAAGGCCAGGAACCGTAAAAAGGCCGCGTTGCTGGC
GTTTTTCCATAGGCTCCGCCCCCCTGACGAGCATCACAAAAATCGACGCTCAAGTCAGAGGTGGCGAAAC
CCGACAGGACTATAAAGATACCAGGCGTTTCCCCCTGGAAGCTCCCTCGTGCGCTCTCCTGTTCCGACCC
TGCCGCTTACCGGATACCTGTCCGCCTTTCTCCCTTCGGGAAGCGTGGCGCTTTCTCATAGCTCACGCTG
TAGGTATCTCAGTTCGGTGTAGGTCGTTCGCTCCAAGCTGGGCTGTGTGCACGAACCCCCCGTTCAGCCC
GACCGCTGCGCCTTATCCGGTAACTATCGTCTTGAGTCCAACCCGGTAAGACACGACTTATCGCCACTGG
CAGCAGCCACTGGTAACAGGATTAGCAGAGCGAGGTATGTAGGCGGTGCTACAGAGTTCTTGAAGTGGTG
GCCTAACTACGGCTACACTAGAAGGACAGTATTTGGTATCTGCGCTCTGCTGAAGCCAGTTACCTTCGGA
AAAAGAGTTGGTAGCTCTTGATCCGGCAAACAAACCACCGCTGGTAGCGGTGGTTTTTTTGTTTGCAAGC
AGCAGATTACGCGCAGAAAAAAAGGATCTCAAGAAGATCCTTTGATCTTTTCTACGGGGTCTGACGCTCA
GTGGAACGAAAACTCACGTTAAGGGATTTTGGTCATGAACAATAAAACTGTCTGCTTACATAAACAGTAA
TACAAGGGGTGTTATGAGCCATATTCAACGGGAAACGTCTTGCTCTAGGCCGCGATTAAATTCCAACATG
GATGCTGATTTATATGGGTATAAATGGGCTCGCGATAATGTCGGGCAATCAGGTGCGACAATCTATCGAT
TGTATGGGAAGCCCGATGCGCCAGAGTTGTTTCTGAAACATGGCAAAGGTAGCGTTGCCAATGATGTTAC
AGATGAGATGGTCAGACTAAACTGGCTGACGGAATTTATGCCTCTTCCGACCATCAAGCATTTTATCCGT
ACTCCTGATGATGCATGGTTACTCACCACTGCGATCCCCGGGAAAACAGCATTCCAGGTATTAGAAGAAT
ATCCTGATTCAGGTGAAAATATTGTTGATGCGCTGGCAGTGTTCCTGCGCCGGTTGCATTCGATTCCTGT
TTGTAATTGTCCTTTTAACAGCGATCGCGTATTTCGTCTCGCTCAGGCGCAATCACGAATGAATAACGGT
TTGGTTGATGCGAGTGATTTTGATGACGAGCGTAATGGCTGGCCTGTTGAACAAGTCTGGAAAGAAATGC
ATAAACTTTTGCCATTCTCACCGGATTCAGTCGTCACTCATGGTGATTTCTCACTTGATAACCTTATTTT
TGACGAGGGGAAATTAATAGGTTGTATTGATGTTGGACGAGTCGGAATCGCAGACCGATACCAGGATCTT
GCCATCCTATGGAACTGCCTCGGTGAGTTTTCTCCTTCATTACAGAAACGGCTTTTTCAAAAATATGGTA
TTGATAATCCTGATATGAATAAATTGCAGTTTCATTTGATGCTCGATGAGTTTTTCTAAGAATTAATTCA
TGAGCGGATACATATTTGAATGTATTTAGAAAAATAAACAAATAGGGGTTCCGCGCACATTTCCCCGAAA
AGTGCCACCTAAATTGTAAGCGTTAATATTTTGTTAAAATTCGCGTTAAATTTTTGTTAAATCAGCTCAT
TTTTTAACCAATAGGCCGAAATCGGCAAAATCCCTTATAAATCAAAAGAATAGACCGAGATAGGGT
[37 nt withheld, positions 4687-4723]
AAAGAACGTGGACTCCAACGTCAAAGG
[49 nt withheld, positions 4751-4799]
T
[91 nt withheld, positions 4801-4891]
G
[51 nt withheld, positions 4893-4943]
T
[72 nt withheld, positions 4945-5016]
CCCATTCGCCAATCCGGATATAGTTCCTCCTTTCAGCAAAAAACCCCTCAAGACCCGTTTAGAGGCCCCA
AGGGGTTATGCTAGTTATTGCTCAGCGGTGGCAGCAGCCAACTCAGCTTCCTTTCGGGCTTTGTTAGCAG
CCGGATCTCAGTGGTGGTGGTGGTGGTGCTCGAGTTATTCTTTTTTACCTGCCTGACGGAATGTCAGGTT
GTAGCGGCAGTCGATGGTGAGTGGATGAAACCCCGCTTTCAACGGTTGAATACCGTGATAAAACAGCCGC
GATTCACCGCCCCATACCACCACATCGCCATGTTCCAACAACAAACGTTTGAGCGGATCATTACGTTTCA
GGCCGCCAAATTGAAAAATCGCGGGTAAGCCCAGAGAAACAGAAACAATTGGCGCGCGCAGATCCGGTTC
GGTTTTATCCTGATGCAGCGACAGTTTCGCGCCAGGAGCGTAGCGGTTGATAAGACAAGCATCTGGCTGG
AAATCTGGATAGCCCGCCGCCGTAGCCGCACGTTGACATAAATTATGAAAACTCTGTGGCATGGCGGGCC
ACGGTTTATTTGTTTGCGGATCAATGGGCGAATAGAGATAACCTTGCCGATGGGTCGTCCAGCCCAGATG
CCCACAGTTGGTCATCGCCACCGACATGGTATATCCCCCGGGGGTGACCATCTGGCGAAACGGCGACTGG
CTGGCAACGTCATTAATATCGCGGATTAGTTGCTCCGCAGCGTTAAAAGCAAAACGCCGTAAAATTACCG
CTCCAGCCGCCAGTGGCTCTTGCATATGGCTGCCGCGCGGCACCAGGCCGCTGCTGTGATGATGATGATG
ATGGCTGCTGCCCATGGTATATCTCCTTCTTAAAGTTAAACAAAATTATTTCTA
