>Addgene plasmid #160433 | AlkB-D135T | depositor partial sequence | sequence record 310901 | ORF and part of the vector backbone; primer used: TAATACGACTCACTATAGGG
CAGCAGCGGCCTGGTGCCGCGCGGCAGCCATATGCAAGAGCCACTGGCGGCTGGAGCGGTAATTTTACGG
CGTTTTGCTTTTAACGCTGCGGAGCAACTAATCCGCGATATTAATGACGTTGCCAGCCAGTCGCCGTTTC
GCCAGATGGTCACCCCCGGGGGATATACCATGTCGGTGGCGATGACCAACTGTGGGCATCTGGGCTGGAC
GACCCATCGGCAAGGTTATCTCTATTCGCCCATTGATCCGCAAACAAATAAACCGTGGCCCGCCATGCCA
CAGAGTTTTCATAATTTATGTCAACGTGCGGCTACGGCGGCGGGCTATCCAGATTTCCAGCCAGATGCTT
GTCTTATCAACCGCTACGCTCCTGGCGCGAAACTGTCGCTGCATCAGGATAAAACCGAACCGGATCTGCG
CGCGCCAATTGTTTCTGTTTCTCTGGGCTTACCCGCGATTTTTCAATTTGGCGGCCTGAAACGTAATGAT
CCGCTCAAACGTTTGTTGTTGGAACATGGCGATGTGGTGGTATGGGGCGGTGAATCGCGGCTGTTTTATC
ACGGTATTCAACCGTTGAAAGCGGGGTTTCATCCACTCACCATCGACTGCCGCTACAACCTGACATTCCG
TCAGGCAGGTAAAAAAGAATAACTCGAGCACCACCACCACCACCACTGAGATCCGGCTGCTAACAAAGCC
CGAAAGGAAGCTGAGTTGGCTGCTGCCACCGCTGAGCAATAACTAGCATAACCCCTTGGGGCCTCTAAAC
GGGTCTTGAGGGGTTTTTTGCTGAAAGGAGGAACTATATCCGGATTGGCGAATGGGACGCGCC
