>Addgene plasmid #160433 | AlkB-D135T | depositor partial sequence | sequence record 311016 | backbone
GAGGGGAATTGTTATCCGCTCACAATTCCCCTATAGTGAGTCGTATTAATTTCGCGGGATCGAGATCTCG
ATCCTCTACGCCGGACGCATCGTGGCCGGCATCACCGGCGCCACAGGTGCGGTTGCTGGCGCCTATATCG
CCGACATCACCGATGGGGAAGATCGGGCTCGCCACTTCGGGCTCATGAGCGCTTGTTTCGGCGTGGGTAT
GGTGGCAGGCCCCGTGGCCGGGGGACTGTTGGGCGCCATCTCCTTGCATGCACCATTCCTTGCGGCGGCG
GTGCTCAACGGCCTCAACCTACTACTGGGCTGCTTCCTAATGCAGGAGTCGCATAAGGGAGAGCGTCGAG
ATCCCGGACACCATCGAATGGCGCAAAACCTTTCGCGGTATGGCATGATAGCGCCCGGAAGAGAGTCAAT
TCAGGGTGGTGAATGTGAAACCAGTAACGTTATACGATGTCGCAGAGTATGCCGGTGTCTCTTATCAGAC
CGTTTCCCGCGTGGTGAACCAGGCCAGCCACGTTTCTGCGAAAACGCGGGAAAAAGTGGAAGCGGCGATG
GCGGAGCTGAATTACATTCCCAACCGCGTGGCACAACAACTGGCGGGCAAACAGTCGTTGCTGATTGGCG
TTGCCACCTCCAGTCTGGCCCTGCACGCGCCGTCGCAAATTGTCGCGGCGATTAAATCTCGCGCCGATCA
ACTGGGTGCCAGCGTGGTGGTGTCGATGGTAGAACGAAGCGGCGTCGAAGCCTGTAAAGCGGCGGTGCAC
AATCTTCTCGCGCAACGCGTCAGTGGGCTGATCATTAACTATCCGCTGGATGACCAGGATGCCATTGCTG
TGGAAGCTGCCTGCACTAATGTTCCGGCGTTATTTCTTGATGTCTCTGACCAGACACCCATCAACAGTAT
TATTTTCTCCCATGAAGACGGTACGCGACTGGGCGTGGAGCATCTGGTCGCATTGGGTCACCAGCAAATC
GCGCTGTTAGCGGGCCCATTAAGTTCTGTCTCGGCGCGTCTGCGTCTGGCTGGCTGGCATAAATATCTCA
CTCGCAATCAAATTCAGCCGATAGCGGAACGGGAAGGCGACTGGAGTGCCATGTCCGGTTTTCAACAAAC
CATGCAAATGCTGAATGAGGGCATCGTTCCCACTGCGATGCTGGTTGCCAACGATCAGATGGCGCTGGGC
GCAATGCGCGCCATTACCGAGTCCGGGCTGCGCGTTGGTGCGGATATCTCGGTAGTGGGATACGACGATA
CCGAAGACAGCTCATGTTATATCCCGCCGTTAACCACCATCAAACAGGATTTTCGCCTGCTGGGGCAAAC
CAGCGTGGACCGCTTGCTGCAACTCTCTCAGGGCCAGGCGGTGAAGGGCAATCAGCTGTTGCCCGTCTCA
CTGGTGAAAAGAAAAACCACCCTGGCGCCCAATACGCAAACCGCCTCTCCCCGCGCGTTGGCCGATTCAT
TAATGCAGCTGGCACGACAGGTTTCCCGACTGGAAAGCGGGCAGTGAGCGCAACGCAATTAATGTAAGTT
AGCTCACTCATTAGGCACCGGGATCTCGACCGATGCCCTTGAGAGCCTTCAACCCAGTCAGCTCCTTCCG
GTGGGCGCGGGGCATGACTATCGTCGCCGCACTTATGACTGTCTTCTTTATCATGCAACTCGTAGGACAG
GTGCCGGCAGCGCTCTGGGTCATTTTCGGCGAGGACCGCTTTCGCTGGAGCGCGACGATGATCGGCCTGT
CGCTTGCGGTATTCGGAATCTTGCACGCCCTCGCTCAAGCCTTCGTCACTGGTCCCGCCACCAAACGTTT
CGGCGAGAAGCAGGCCATTATCGCCGGCATGGCGGCCCCACGGGTGCGCATGATCGTGCTCCTGTCGTTG
AGGACCCGGCTAGGCTGGCGGGGTTGCCTTACTGGTTAGCAGAATGAATCACCGATACGCGAGCGAACGT
GAAGCGACTGCTGCTGCAAAACGTCTGCGACCTGAGCAACAACATGAATGGTCTTCGGTTTCCGTGTTTC
GTAAAGTCTGGAAACGCGGAAGTCAGCGCCCTGCACCATTATGTTCCGGATCTGCATCGCAGGATGCTGC
TGGCTACCCTGTGGAACACCTACATCTGTATTAACGAAGCGCTGGCATTGACCCTGAGTGATTTTTCTCT
GGTCCCGCCGCATCCATACCGCCAGTTGTTTACCCTCACAACGTTCCAGTAACCGGGCATGTTCATCATC
AGTAACCCGTATCGTGAGCATCCTCTCTCGTTTCATCGGTATCATTACCCCCATGAACAGAAATCCCCCT
TACACGGAGGCATCAGTGACCAAACAGGAAAAAACCGCCCTTAACATGGCCCGCTTTATCAGAAGCCAGA
CATTAACGCTTCTGGAGAAACTCAACGAGCTGGACGCGGATGAACAGGCAGACATCTGTGAATCGCTTCA
CGACCACGCTGATGAGCTTTACCGCAGCTGCCTCGCGCGTTTCGGTGATGACGGTGAAAACCTCTGACAC
ATGCAGCTCCCGGAGACGGTCACAGCTTGTCTGTAAGCGGATGCCGGGAGCAGACAAGCCCGTCAGGGCG
CGTCAGCGGGTGTTGGCGGGTGTCGGGGCGCAGCCATGACCCAGTCACGTAGCGATAGCGGAGTGTATAC
TGGCTTAACTATGCGGCATCAGAGCAGATTGTACTGAGAGTGCACCATATATGCGGTGTGAAATACCGCA
CAGATGCGTAAGGAGAAAATACCGCATCAGGCGCTCTTCCGCTTCCTCGCTCACTGACTCGCTGCGCTCG
GTCGTTCGGCTGCGGCGAGCGGTATCAGCTCACTCAAAGGCGGTAATACGGTTATCCACAGAATCAGGGG
ATAACGCAGGAAAGAACATGTGAGCAAAAGGCCAGCAAAAGGCCAGGAACCGTAAAAAGGCCGCGTTGCT
GGCGTTTTTCCATAGGCTCCGCCCCCCTGACGAGCATCACAAAAATCGACGCTCAAGTCAGAGGTGGCGA
AACCCGACAGGACTATAAAGATACCAGGCGTTTCCCCCTGGAAGCTCCCTCGTGCGCTCTCCTGTTCCGA
CCCTGCCGCTTACCGGATACCTGTCCGCCTTTCTCCCTTCGGGAAGCGTGGCGCTTTCTCATAGCTCACG
CTGTAGGTATCTCAGTTCGGTGTAGGTCGTTCGCTCCAAGCTGGGCTGTGTGCACGAACCCCCCGTTCAG
CCCGACCGCTGCGCCTTATCCGGTAACTATCGTCTTGAGTCCAACCCGGTAAGACACGACTTATCGCCAC
TGGCAGCAGCCACTGGTAACAGGATTAGCAGAGCGAGGTATGTAGGCGGTGCTACAGAGTTCTTGAAGTG
GTGGCCTAACTACGGCTACACTAGAAGGACAGTATTTGGTATCTGCGCTCTGCTGAAGCCAGTTACCTTC
GGAAAAAGAGTTGGTAGCTCTTGATCCGGCAAACAAACCACCGCTGGTAGCGGTGGTTTTTTTGTTTGCA
AGCAGCAGATTACGCGCAGAAAAAAAGGATCTCAAGAAGATCCTTTGATCTTTTCTACGGGGTCTGACGC
TCAGTGGAACGAAAACTCACGTTAAGGGATTTTGGTCATGAACAATAAAACTGTCTGCTTACATAAACAG
TAATACAAGGGGTGTTATGAGCCATATTCAACGGGAAACGTCTTGCTCTAGGCCGCGATTAAATTCCAAC
ATGGATGCTGATTTATATGGGTATAAATGGGCTCGCGATAATGTCGGGCAATCAGGTGCGACAATCTATC
GATTGTATGGGAAGCCCGATGCGCCAGAGTTGTTTCTGAAACATGGCAAAGGTAGCGTTGCCAATGATGT
TACAGATGAGATGGTCAGACTAAACTGGCTGACGGAATTTATGCCTCTTCCGACCATCAAGCATTTTATC
CGTACTCCTGATGATGCATGGTTACTCACCACTGCGATCCCCGGGAAAACAGCATTCCAGGTATTAGAAG
AATATCCTGATTCAGGTGAAAATATTGTTGATGCGCTGGCAGTGTTCCTGCGCCGGTTGCATTCGATTCC
TGTTTGTAATTGTCCTTTTAACAGCGATCGCGTATTTCGTCTCGCTCAGGCGCAATCACGAATGAATAAC
GGTTTGGTTGATGCGAGTGATTTTGATGACGAGCGTAATGGCTGGCCTGTTGAACAAGTCTGGAAAGAAA
TGCATAAACTTTTGCCATTCTCACCGGATTCAGTCGTCACTCATGGTGATTTCTCACTTGATAACCTTAT
TTTTGACGAGGGGAAATTAATAGGTTGTATTGATGTTGGACGAGTCGGAATCGCAGACCGATACCAGGAT
CTTGCCATCCTATGGAACTGCCTCGGTGAGTTTTCTCCTTCATTACAGAAACGGCTTTTTCAAAAATATG
GTATTGATAATCCTGATATGAATAAATTGCAGTTTCATTTGATGCTCGATGAGTTTTTCTAAGAATTAAT
TCATGAGCGGATACATATTTGAATGTATTTAGAAAAATAAACAAATAGGGGTTCCGCGCACATTTCCCCG
AAAAGTGCCACCTGAAATTGTAAACGTTAATATTTTGTTAAAATTCGCGTTAAATTTTTGTTAAATCAGC
TCATTTTTTAACCAATAGGCCGAAATCGGCAAAATCCCTTATAAATCAAAAGAATAGACCGAGATAGGGT
[37 nt withheld, positions 4691-4727]
AAAGAACGTGGACTCCAACGTCAAAGG
[49 nt withheld, positions 4755-4803]
T
[91 nt withheld, positions 4805-4895]
G
[124 nt withheld, positions 4897-5020]
CCCATTCGCCA
